Addgene plasmid #83509: pmcsg7-mCRT(D311A)
Purpose: Bacterial expression of Calreticulin mutant
Depositing lab: Malini Raghavan. Depositing organization: University of Michigan. Publication: Calreticulin is a thermostable protein with distinct structural responses to different divalent cation environments. Wijeyesakere SJ, Gafni AA, Raghavan M. J Biol Chem. 2011 Mar 18;286(11):8771-85. doi: 10.1074/jbc.M110.169193. Epub 2010 Dec 22. PubMed 21177861.
Backbone
  Vector backbone: pmcsg7
  Vector type: Bacterial Expression
Growth in bacteria
  Bacterial resistance: Ampicillin, 100 μg/mL
  Growth temperature: 37°C
  Growth strain: DH5alpha
  Copy number: Low Copy
Gene/Insert
  Gene/Insert name: CALR
  Species: M. musculus (mouse)
  Mutation: D311A
  Entrez Gene: Calr (a.k.a. CRT, Calregulin)
  Promoter: T7
  Tag / fusion protein: His (N terminal on backbone)
  Cloning method: Ligation Independent Cloning
  Sequencing primers: 5′ T7; 3′ T7 terminal
Resource information
  A portion of this plasmid was derived from a plasmid made by: CALR gene was cloned from ATCC (MGC-6209)
Terms and licenses: Academic/Nonprofit Terms; Industry Terms: Not Available to Industry
How to cite: pmcsg7-mCRT(D311A) was a gift from Malini Raghavan (Addgene plasmid # 83509 ; http://n2t.net/addgene:83509 ; RRID:Addgene_83509)
