[The description below was written by a language model from this plasmid's Addgene catalogue record.]
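Description:
pmcsg7-mCRT(D311A) is a bacterial expression plasmid built on the pmcsg7 backbone, a ligation-independent cloning vector designed for producing recombinant proteins in E. coli. It is selected with ampicillin and is recorded as a low-copy plasmid. The record does not name the origin of replication, and no feature table is available to confirm the individual backbone elements.

The insert is mouse calreticulin (Calr, also called CRT or calregulin), derived from a commercially sourced cDNA clone and carrying a single point substitution, D311A, in which aspartate 311 is replaced by alanine. The coding sequence was introduced by ligation-independent cloning downstream of a T7 promoter, so transcription depends on T7 RNA polymerase and expression therefore requires a host strain that supplies that polymerase; the use of a T7 terminator sequencing primer suggests that a T7 terminator flanks the cassette on the 3′ side. The backbone contributes an N-terminal His tag that is fused in frame to calreticulin, allowing the mutant protein to be purified by immobilised metal affinity chromatography.

The stated purpose is bacterial expression of a calreticulin mutant. Calreticulin is a calcium-binding chaperone of the endoplasmic reticulum, and the associated study concerns the protein's thermostability and its structural responses to different divalent cations. This suggests the construct was used to make purified mutant protein for biophysical comparison with the wild type, although the record does not explain the specific rationale for altering residue 311.
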