>Addgene plasmid #83509 | pmcsg7-mCRT(D311A) | addgene partial sequence | sequence record 161366 | T7 5'-TAATACGACTCACTATAGGG-3'
CTAGAAATAATTTTGTTTAACTTTAAGAAGGAGATATACATATGCACCATCATCATCATCATTCTTCTGG
TGTAGATCTGGGTACCGAGAACCTGTACTTCCAATCCAATGCTGCCGCAGACCCTGCCATCTATTTCAAA
GAGCAGTTCTTGGACGGAGATGCCTGGACCAACCGCTGGGTCGAATCCAAACATAAGTCCGATTTTGGCA
AATTTGTCCTCAGTTCTGGCAAATTTTACGGGGACCTGGAGAAGGATAAAGGGCTGCAGACAAGCCAAGA
TGCCCGATTTTACGCACTGTCCGCCAAATTCGAACCCTTCAGCAATAAGGGCCAGACACTGGTGGTACAG
TTCACGGTGAAGCATGAGCAGAATATCGACTGTGGGGGCGGCTACGTGAAGCTGTTTCCGAGTGGCTTGG
ACCAGAAGGACATGCATGGAGACTCAGAATATAACATCATGTTTGGTCCGGACATCTGCGGTCCTGGCAC
CAAGAAGGTTCATGTCATCTTTAACTACAAGGGCAAGAATGTGCTGATCAACAAGGATATCCGGTGTAAG
GATGATGAATTCACACACCTATACACACTGATTGTGCGGCCAGACAACACCTATGAGGTGAAAATTGACA
ACAGCCAGGTGGAGTCAGGCTCCTTGGAGGATGATTGGGACTTTCTGCCACCCAAGAAGATAAAGGACCC
TGATGCTGCCAAGCCGGAAGACTGGGATGAACGAGCCAAGATCGATGACCCCACAGATTCCAAGCCTGAG
GACTGGGACAAGCCAGAGCACATCCCTGACCCTGATGCTAAGAAGCCTGAGGACTGGGATGAAGAGATGG
ATGGAGAGTGGGAACCACCAGTGATTCAAAATCCTGAATACAAGGGCGAGTGGAAACCACGTCAAATTGA
CAACCCAGATTACAAGGGTACCTGGATACACCCAGAAATTGACAACCCTGAATACTCCCCCGATGCAAAT
ATCTATGCCTATGATA
