>Addgene plasmid #83509 | pmcsg7-mCRT(D311A) | addgene partial sequence | sequence record 161372 | T7term 5'-GCTAGTTATTGCTCAGCGG-3'
CTTTCGGGCTTTGTTAGCAGCCGGATCTCAGTGGTGGTGGTGGTGGTGCTCGAGTGCGGCCGCAAGCTTG
TCGACGGAGCTCGAATTCGGATCCGTTATCCACTTCCAATGTTACAGCTCATCCTTGGCTTGGCCAGGGG
ATTCTTCCTCATCTTCCTCCTTCTCATCTTCTTCATCCTCATCTTCATCTCTGTCATCATCATCCTCTTT
ATCCTCAGCTTCTTCTTCCTCTTTACGCTTCTTGTCCTCTTCTTCTTCCTTAAGCCTCTGCTCCTCATCC
TGCTTGTCCTTCATCTGCTTCTCTGCAGCCTTGGTAACACCCCACGTCTCATTGCCAAACTCCTCTGCAT
AGGCCTCATCATTGGTGATGAGGAAATTGGCAAAGATTGTCCCGGACTTGACCTGCCAGAGATCTAGGCC
CAGTACAGCAAAACTATCATAGGCATAGATATTTGCATCGGGGGAGTATTCAGGGTTGTCAATTTCTGGG
TGTATCCAGGTACCCTTGTAATCTGGGTTGTCAATTTGACGTGGTTTCCACTCGCCCTTGTATTCAGGAT
TTTGAATCACTGGTGGTTCCCACTCTCCATCCATCTCTTCATCCCAGTCCTCAGGCTTCTTAGCATCAGG
GTCAGGGATGTGCTCTGGCTTGTCCCAGTCCTCAGGCTTGGAATCTGTGGGGTCATCGATCTTGGCTCGT
TCATCCCAGTCTTCCGGCTTGGCAGCATCAGGGTCCTTTATCTTCTTGGGTGGCAGAAAGTCCCAATCAT
CCTCCAAGGAGCCTGACTCCACCTGGCTGTTGTCAATTTTCACCTCATAGGTGTTGTCTGGCCGCACAAT
CAGTGTGTATAGGTGTGTGAATTCATCATCCTTACACCGGATATCCTTGTTGATCAGCACATTCTTGCCC
TTGTAGTTAAAGATGACATGAACCTTCTTGGTGCCAGGACCGCAGATGTCCGGACCAAACATGATGTTAT
ATTCTGAGTCTCCATGCATGTCCTTCTGGTCCAAGCCACTCGGAAACAGCTTCACGTAGCCGCCCCCACA
GTCGATATTCTGCTCATGCT
